>Addgene plasmid #174026 | pUC19-TgKI-MCS-p2A-QF2-MCS-polyA | addgene full sequence | sequence record 347421 | Addgene NGS Result
TCGCGCGTTTCGGTGATGACGGTGAAAACCTCTGACACATGCAGCTCCCGGAGACGGTCACAGCTTGTCT
GTAAGCGGATGCCGGGAGCAGACAAGCCCGTCAGGGCGCGTCAGCGGGTGTTGGCGGGTGTCGGGGCTGG
CTTAACTATGCGGCATCAGAGCAGATTGTACTGAGAGTGCACCATATGCGGTGTGAAATACCGCACAGAT
GCGTAAGGAGAAAATACCGCATCAGGCGCCATTCGCCATTCAGGCTGCGCAACTGTTGGGAAGGGCGATC
GGTGCGGGCCTCTTCGCTATTACGCCAGCTGGCGAAAGGGGGATGTGCTGCAAGGCGATTAAGTTGGGTA
ACGCCAGGGTTTTCCCAGTCACGACGTTGTAAAACGACGGCCAGTGGCGAGGGCGATGCCACCTACGGGA
TGCGGCCGCACCGGTGGATCCGAATTCGCTAGCCCGCGGTCTAGACTCGAGGGATCCGGAGCCACGAACT
TCTCTCTGTTAAAGCAAGCAGGAGACGTGGAAGAAAACCCCGGTCCTATGCCACCCAAGCGCAAAACGCT
TAACGCTGCGGCTGAGGCTAACGCTCATGCCGACGGACACGCCGACGGAAACGCCGACGGACACGTGGCC
AATACGGCCGCGTCCTCGAATAATGCGAGGTTCGCTGATCTCACTAACATCGATACTCCGGGTCTGGGAC
CCACAACTACGACCCTGCTCGTGGAACCAGCACGCTCAAAGCGTCAACGAGTGTCCCGCGCATGCGACCA
GTGCCGTGCAGCCCGAGAGAAATGCGACGGAATACAGCCTGCGTGTTTCCCGTGCGTTTCCCAGGGAAGG
TCCTGCACTTATCAGGCTTCGCCGAAAAAGAGGGGAGTTCAAACCGGTTATATTCGTACGCTGGAGCTCG
CCCTCGCCTGGATGTTTGAAAATGTCGCGCGTTCCGAAGATGCCTTGCATAACCTCCTCGTCCGTGACGC
CGGACAAGGATCAGCTCTGCTCGTTGGTAAAGATTCGCCGGCTGCCGAGCGACTCCATGCCCGTTGGGCT
ACTAGCCGTGTCAATAAGAGCATTACCCGCCTCCTCCGTCAGTTGGAGCTCCCTCCTACCGCCACGGCTA
CGGCCTCGATAATGCCGCACGTGATGGAGCAGCCTCTCAGTACCAGCATTAACCCCGTCAACGACCGCTT
CAACGGTATTCCCAACCCCACTCCGTATAACTCCGATGCAGCTCTCGATGCTATCACTCAGACCAACGAT
TATGGAAGCGTAAATACACATGGTATCCTCTCTACTTACCCGCCACCGGCTACGCACCTTAATGAAGCTT
CCGTCGCTCTCGCTCCCGGTGGCGCCCCCCCCCGACCGCCTCCTCCGTATGTTGACAGCACGACCAATCA
CCCGCCGTACCACTCGAATCTGGTTCCAATGGCGAACTTTGGTTACTCGACCGTTGATTACGATGCCATG
GTTGACGATTTGGCTAGCATTGAATACACGGACGCTGTGGATGTCGACCCACAGTTTATGACCAATCTGG
GATTCGTTCCTGGATGTAACTTCTCCGACATTAATACATACGAACAGTGAACTAGTATCGATAAGCTTGA
GCTCGTCGACATCATTCTCAGTATCCCCTGCTTATGCACTCACCACTTTTTCCCATTATTTTATTCATGT
TGTGTTGCTAAATTCAACTACATTCGTATTACCATGTTGTTTCATTTGTTTTTTTTTTATCTCAGCTGTC
AAAATAAAAGCATTGAAATACAACATTGTTCTATTTTTCATTGTGGTTTTGCATGCCCGGTAAATAAAAA
AACAAGGTAATAAAAATAAGATGCGAAATGAGAAGTATATCTGTGAAATTGTTATCCGCTCACAATTCCA
CACAACATACGAGCCGGAAGCATAAAGTGTAAAGCCTGGGGTGCCTAATGAGTGAGCTAACTCACATTAA
TTGCGTTGCGCTCACTGCCCGCTTTCCAGTCGGGAAACCTGTCGTGCCAGCTGCATTAATGAATCGGCCA
ACGCGCGGGGAGAGGCGGTTTGCGTATTGGGCGCTCTTCCGCTTCCTCGCTCACTGACTCGCTGCGCTCG
GTCGTTCGGCTGCGGCGAGCGGTATCAGCTCACTCAAAGGCGGTAATACGGTTATCCACAGAATCAGGGG
ATAACGCAGGAAAGAACATGTGAGCAAAAGGCCAGCAAAAGGCCAGGAACCGTAAAAAGGCCGCGTTGCT
GGCGTTTTTCCATAGGCTCCGCCCCCCTGACGAGCATCACAAAAATCGACGCTCAAGTCAGAGGTGGCGA
AACCCGACAGGACTATAAAGATACCAGGCGTTTCCCCCTGGAAGCTCCCTCGTGCGCTCTCCTGTTCCGA
CCCTGCCGCTTACCGGATACCTGTCCGCCTTTCTCCCTTCGGGAAGCGTGGCGCTTTCTCATAGCTCACG
CTGTAGGTATCTCAGTTCGGTGTAGGTCGTTCGCTCCAAGCTGGGCTGTGTGCACGAACCCCCCGTTCAG
CCCGACCGCTGCGCCTTATCCGGTAACTATCGTCTTGAGTCCAACCCGGTAAGACACGACTTATCGCCAC
TGGCAGCAGCCACTGGTAACAGGATTAGCAGAGCGAGGTATGTAGGCGGTGCTACAGAGTTCTTGAAGTG
GTGGCCTAACTACGGCTACACTAGAAGAACAGTATTTGGTATCTGCGCTCTGCTGAAGCCAGTTACCTTC
GGAAAAAGAGTTGGTAGCTCTTGATCCGGCAAACAAACCACCGCTGGTAGCGGTGGTTTTTTTGTTTGCA
AGCAGCAGATTACGCGCAGAAAAAAAGGATCTCAAGAAGATCCTTTGATCTTTTCTACGGGGTCTGACGC
TCAGTGGAACGAAAACTCACGTTAAGGGATTTTGGTCATGAGATTATCAAAAAGGATCTTCACCTAGATC
CTTTTAAATTAAAAATGAAGTTTTAAATCAATCTAAAGTATATATGAGTAAACTTGGTCTGACAGTTACC
AATGCTTAATCAGTGAGGCACCTATCTCAGCGATCTGTCTATTTCGTTCATCCATAGTTGCCTGACTCCC
CGTCGTGTAGATAACTACGATACGGGAGGGCTTACCATCTGGCCCCAGTGCTGCAATGATACCGCGAGAC
CCACGCTCACCGGCTCCAGATTTATCAGCAATAAACCAGCCAGCCGGAAGGGCCGAGCGCAGAAGTGGTC
CTGCAACTTTATCCGCCTCCATCCAGTCTATTAATTGTTGCCGGGAAGCTAGAGTAAGTAGTTCGCCAGT
TAATAGTTTGCGCAACGTTGTTGCCATTGCTACAGGCATCGTGGTGTCACGCTCGTCGTTTGGTATGGCT
TCATTCAGCTCCGGTTCCCAACGATCAAGGCGAGTTACATGATCCCCCATGTTGTGCAAAAAAGCGGTTA
GCTCCTTCGGTCCTCCGATCGTTGTCAGAAGTAAGTTGGCCGCAGTGTTATCACTCATGGTTATGGCAGC
ACTGCATAATTCTCTTACTGTCATGCCATCCGTAAGATGCTTTTCTGTGACTGGTGAGTACTCAACCAAG
TCATTCTGAGAATAGTGTATGCGGCGACCGAGTTGCTCTTGCCCGGCGTCAATACGGGATAATACCGCGC
CACATAGCAGAACTTTAAAAGTGCTCATCATTGGAAAACGTTCTTCGGGGCGAAAACTCTCAAGGATCTT
ACCGCTGTTGAGATCCAGTTCGATGTAACCCACTCGTGCACCCAACTGATCTTCAGCATCTTTTACTTTC
ACCAGCGTTTCTGGGTGAGCAAAAACAGGAAGGCAAAATGCCGCAAAAAAGGGAATAAGGGCGACACGGA
AATGTTGAATACTCATACTCTTCCTTTTTCAATATTATTGAAGCATTTATCAGGGTTATTGTCTCATGAG
CGGATACATATTTGAATGTATTTAGAAAAATAAACAAATAGGGGTTCCGCGCACATTTCCCCGAAAAGTG
CCACCTGACGTCTAAGAAACCATTATTATCATGACATTAACCTATAAAAATAGGCGTATCACGAGGCCCT
TTCGTC
Features (pLannotate 1.2.2; 12 found; start..end, strand, type, name):
    137..236     +  misc_feature   bom (fragment): basis of mobility region from pBR322
    242..396     -  CDS            lacZα (fragment): LacZα fragment of β-galactosidase; lacZ fragment
    396..418     +  CDS            VN155(I152L) (fragment): improved N-terminal fragment of mVenus for use in bimolecular fluorescence complementation (BiFC) (Kodama and Hu, 2010)
    481..537     +  CDS            P2A: 2A peptide from porcine teschovirus-1 polyprotein Eukaryotic ribosomes fail to insert a peptide bond between the Gly and Pro residues, yielding separate polypeptides.
   1869..1885    -  protein_bind   lac operator: The lac repressor binds to the lac operator to inhibit transcription in E. coli. This inhibition can be relieved by adding lactose or isopropyl-β-D-thiogalactopyranoside (IPTG). lac repressor encoded by lacI
   1893..1923    -  promoter       lac promoter: promoter for the E. coli lac operon
   1938..1959    -  protein_bind   CAP binding site: CAP binding activates transcription in the presence of cAMP. E. coli catabolite activator protein
   1972..2064    -  CDS            lacI (fragment): lac repressor; lacI; The lac repressor binds to the lac operator to inhibit transcription in E. coli. This inhibition can be relieved by adding lactose or isopropyl-β-D-thiogalactopyranoside (IPTG).
   2247..2835    -  rep_origin     ori: high-copy-number ColE1/pMB1/pBR322/pUC origin of replication
   3006..3866    -  CDS            AmpR: β-lactamase; bla; confers resistance to ampicillin, carbenicillin, and related antibiotics
   3867..3971    -  promoter       AmpR promoter: bla
   4066..35      +  CDS            rop (fragment) (across the origin): Rop protein, which maintains plasmids at low copy number; rop
