[The description below was written by a language model from this plasmid's Addgene catalogue record and pLannotate feature annotations shown in this document.]
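Description:
pUC19-TgKI-MCS-p2A-QF2-MCS-polyA is a small (about 4.1 kb) pUC19-based template plasmid from a toolkit for knock-in tagging in zebrafish. It is not an expression vector in its own right. It serves as a starting point for building C-terminal knock-in donors, either as plasmid donors after further cloning or as a template for amplifying PCR donors. In bacteria it replicates at high copy from the ColE1/pUC origin and is selected with ampicillin through the β-lactamase gene and its native promoter. Remnants of the pUC19 lacZα region (lac promoter, operator, CAP site and short lacZα, lacI, bom and rop fragments) flank the insertion site as backbone carry-over.

The payload is a synthetic p2A-QF2 cassette of about 1.1 kb. As the name indicates, it is bracketed by multiple cloning sites and followed by a polyadenylation signal. The P2A peptide causes ribosomal skipping, so when the cassette is placed in frame at the 3′ end of an endogenous coding sequence, the tagged gene's protein and QF2 are produced as separate polypeptides from one transcript. QF2 is a transcriptional activator of the Q binary system that drives QUAS-controlled reporters or effectors, so a knock-in would yield a driver line following the target gene's expression pattern. No promoter is recorded for the cassette, consistent with reliance on the targeted locus.

The automated feature table annotates only P2A within the insert. QF2, the cloning sites and the polyA fall in an unannotated stretch, and a very short mVenus-fragment hit upstream of P2A is probably a spurious match. The depositor notes that not all sites in the multiple cloning sites are unique cutters.
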