Addgene plasmid #174026: pUC19-TgKI-MCS-p2A-QF2-MCS-polyA
Purpose: This plasmid is used for generating C-terminal knock-in plasmid and/or PCR donors in zebrafish.
Depositing lab: Michel Bagnat. Depositing organization: Duke University. Publication: Knock-in tagging in zebrafish facilitated by insertion into non-coding regions. Levic DS, Yamaguchi N, Wang S, Knaut H, Bagnat M. Development. 2021 Sep 8. pii: 272090. doi: 10.1242/dev.199994. PubMed 34495314.
Backbone
  Vector backbone: pUC19
  Vector type: Zebrafish knock-in tagging
Growth in bacteria
  Bacterial resistance: Ampicillin, 100 μg/mL
  Growth temperature: 37°C
  Growth strain: DH5alpha
  Copy number: High Copy
Gene/Insert
  Gene/Insert name: p2A-QF2
  Species: Synthetic
  Insert size (bp): 1119
  Cloning method: Restriction Enzyme; 5′ cloning site unknown (unknown if destroyed)
  Sequencing primers: 5′ GCGATTAAGTTGGGTAACGC; 3′ TCCGGCTCGTATGTTGTGTG
Terms and licenses: Academic/Nonprofit Terms; Industry Terms: Not Available to Industry
Depositor comments: Not all restriction sites in the multiple cloning sites are single cutters, depending on the fluorescent protein sequence of the insert within the plasmid.
How to cite: pUC19-TgKI-MCS-p2A-QF2-MCS-polyA was a gift from Michel Bagnat (Addgene plasmid # 174026 ; http://n2t.net/addgene:174026 ; RRID:Addgene_174026)
